Addgene plasmid #42713: TAL3250
Depositing lab: Keith Joung. Depositing organization: Massachusetts General Hospital. Publication: Targeted gene disruption in somatic zebrafish cells using engineered TALENs. Sander JD, Cade L, Khayter C, Reyon D, Peterson RT, Joung JK, Yeh JR. Nat Biotechnol. 2011 Aug 5;29(8):697-8. doi: 10.1038/nbt.1934. PubMed 21822241.
Backbone
  Vector backbone: JDS74
  Backbone manufacturer: Addgene plasmid #32288
  Backbone size w/o insert (bp): 6447
  Vector type: Mammalian Expression ; T7
Growth in bacteria
  Bacterial resistance: Ampicillin, 100 μg/mL
  Growth temperature: 37°C
  Growth strain: XL1 Blue
  Copy number: High Copy
Gene/Insert
  Gene/Insert name: ZebrafishCommunity-esr1-left (alt name: esr1)
  Species: D. rerio (zebrafish)
  Insert size (bp): 1640
  Entrez Gene: esr1 (a.k.a. ER[a], ESR, NR3A1, eralpha, zfER[a])
  Promoter: CMV
  Tag / fusion protein: 3X Flag (N terminal on backbone); WT FOKI (C terminal on backbone)
  Cloning method: Restriction Enzyme; 5′ cloning site N/A (destroyed during cloning); 3′ cloning site N/A (destroyed during cloning)
  Sequencing primers: 5′ CMV-F; 3′ BGH-rev
Terms and licenses: Academic/Nonprofit Terms; Industry Terms: Not Available to Industry
Depositor comments: Target binding site: TCAGTGGGATACTACCCG It is strongly recommended that users perform a diagnostic digest to verify this plasmid prior to use. For example, a double digest of the plasmid with BamHI and KpnI should result in two bands at 2.3kb and 5.8kb.
How to cite: TAL3250 was a gift from Keith Joung (Addgene plasmid # 42713 ; http://n2t.net/addgene:42713 ; RRID:Addgene_42713)
