[The description below was written by a language model from this plasmid's Addgene catalogue record.]
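Description:
TAL3250 is a TALEN expression plasmid encoding the left monomer of a nuclease pair directed against the zebrafish esr1 gene (estrogen receptor alpha). It is built on the JDS74 backbone (about 6.4 kb without insert), a mammalian expression vector that also carries a T7 promoter. The plasmid is maintained at high copy in E. coli under ampicillin selection. The record does not describe the origin of replication or other backbone features, and no feature table is provided.

The insert, roughly 1.6 kb, is not the esr1 coding sequence. It is an engineered array of TAL effector repeats designed to recognise a specific 18-nucleotide site within the esr1 locus. The array was cloned by restriction enzyme methods that destroyed both junction sites, placing it in frame with elements supplied by the backbone: an N-terminal 3X FLAG tag for detection and a C-terminal wild-type FokI nuclease domain. Expression is driven by the CMV promoter. The use of a BGH reverse sequencing primer suggests a BGH polyadenylation region downstream, though the record does not state this. The T7 designation indicates that the same coding region can be transcribed in vitro to make mRNA, the usual route for delivery into zebrafish embryos.

Because FokI cleaves only as a dimer, this left monomer is meant to be used with a matching right-hand TALEN that binds the opposite strand nearby. Together they make a double-strand break whose error-prone repair produces indel mutations. The associated work concerns targeted gene disruption in somatic zebrafish cells, and the insert name indicates that this construct belongs to a set of TALENs made for the zebrafish community.
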