>Addgene plasmid #42713 | TAL3250 | depositor partial sequence | sequence record 57833 | TAL3250 sequence 2430 bps
TCTAGAGCTAGCACCATGGACTACAAAGACCATGACGGTGATTATAAAGATCATGACATCGATTACAAGG
ATGACGATGACAAGATGGCCCCCAAGAAGAAGAGGAAGGTGGGCATTCACCGCGGGGTACCTATGGTGGA
CTTGAGGACACTCGGTTATTCGCAACAGCAACAGGAGAAAATCAAGCCTAAGGTCAGGAGCACCGTCGCG
CAACACCACGAGGCGCTTGTGGGGCATGGCTTCACTCATGCGCATATTGTCGCGCTTTCACAGCACCCTG
CGGCGCTTGGGACGGTGGCTGTCAAATACCAAGATATGATTGCGGCCCTGCCCGAAGCCACGCACGAGGC
AATTGTAGGGGTCGGTAAACAGTGGTCGGGAGCGCGAGCACTTGAGGCGCTGCTGACTGTGGCGGGTGAG
CTTAGGGGGCCTCCGCTCCAGCTCGACACCGGGCAGCTGCTGAAGATCGCGAAGAGAGGGGGAGTAACAG
CGGTAGAGGCAGTGCACGCCTGGCGCAATGCGCTCACCGGGGCCCCCTTGAACCTGACCCCAGACCAGGT
AGTCGCAATCGCGTCACATGACGGGGGAAAGCAAGCCCTGGAAACCGTGCAAAGGTTGTTGCCGGTCCTT
TGTCAAGACCACGGCCTTACACCGGAGCAAGTCGTGGCCATTGCAAGCAACATCGGTGGCAAACAGGCTC
TTGAGACGGTTCAGAGACTTCTCCCAGTTCTCTGTCAAGCCCACGGGCTGACTCCCGATCAAGTTGTAGC
GATTGCGAATAACAATGGAGGGAAACAAGCATTGGAGACTGTCCAACGGCTCCTTCCCGTGTTGTGTCAA
GCCCACGGTTTGACGCCTGCACAAGTGGTCGCCATCGCCTCGAATGGCGGCGGTAAGCAGGCGCTGGAAA
CAGTACAGCGCCTGCTGCCTGTACTGTGCCAGGATCATGGACTGACCCCAGACCAGGTAGTCGCAATCGC
GAACAATAATGGGGGAAAGCAAGCCCTGGAAACCGTGCAAAGGTTGTTGCCGGTCCTTTGTCAAGACCAC
GGCCTTACACCGGAGCAAGTCGTGGCCATTGCAAATAATAACGGTGGCAAACAGGCTCTTGAGACGGTTC
AGAGACTTCTCCCAGTTCTCTGTCAAGCCCACGGGCTGACTCCCGATCAAGTTGTAGCGATTGCGAATAA
CAATGGAGGGAAACAAGCATTGGAGACTGTCCAACGGCTCCTTCCCGTGTTGTGTCAAGCCCACGGTTTG
ACGCCTGCACAAGTGGTCGCCATCGCCTCCAATATTGGCGGTAAGCAGGCGCTGGAAACAGTACAGCGCC
TGCTGCCTGTACTGTGCCAGGATCATGGACTGACCCCAGACCAGGTAGTCGCAATCGCGTCAAACGGAGG
GGGAAAGCAAGCCCTGGAAACCGTGCAAAGGTTGTTGCCGGTCCTTTGTCAAGACCACGGCCTTACACCG
GAGCAAGTCGTGGCCATTGCAAGCAACATCGGTGGCAAACAGGCTCTTGAGACGGTTCAGAGACTTCTCC
CAGTTCTCTGTCAAGCCCACGGGCTGACTCCCGATCAAGTTGTAGCGATTGCGTCGCATGACGGAGGGAA
ACAAGCATTGGAGACTGTCCAACGGCTCCTTCCCGTGTTGTGTCAAGCCCACGGTTTGACGCCTGCACAA
GTGGTCGCCATCGCCTCGAATGGCGGCGGTAAGCAGGCGCTGGAAACAGTACAGCGCCTGCTGCCTGTAC
TGTGCCAGGATCATGGACTGACCCCAGACCAGGTAGTCGCAATCGCGTCGAACATTGGGGGAAAGCAAGC
CCTGGAAACCGTGCAAAGGTTGTTGCCGGTCCTTTGTCAAGACCACGGCCTTACACCGGAGCAAGTCGTG
GCCATTGCATCCCACGACGGTGGCAAACAGGCTCTTGAGACGGTTCAGAGACTTCTCCCAGTTCTCTGTC
AAGCCCACGGGCTGACTCCCGATCAAGTTGTAGCGATTGCGTCGCATGACGGAGGGAAACAAGCATTGGA
GACTGTCCAACGGCTCCTTCCCGTGTTGTGTCAAGCCCACGGTTTGACGCCTGCACAAGTGGTCGCCATC
GCCAGCCATGATGGCGGTAAGCAGGCGCTGGAAACAGTACAGCGCCTGCTGCCTGTACTGTGCCAGGATC
ATGGACTGACACCCGAACAGGTGGTCGCCATTGCTAATAATAACGGAGGACGGCCAGCCTTGGAGTCCAT
CGTAGCCCAATTGTCCAGGCCCGATCCCGCGTTGGCTGCGTTAACGAATGACCATCTGGTGGCGTTGGCA
TGTCTTGGTGGACGACCCGCGCTCGATGCAGTCAAAAAGGGTCTGCCTCATGCTCCCGCATTGATCAAAA
GAACCAACCGGCGGATTCCCGAGAGAACTTCCCATCGAGTCGCGGGATCC
