>Addgene plasmid #42713 | TAL3250 | addgene partial sequence | sequence record 61060 | JDS-TALEN-F 5'-TAGGGGTCGGTAAACAGTGG-3'
TGTGGCGGGTGAGCTTAGGGGGCCTCCGCTCCAGCTCGACACCGGGCAGCTGCTGAAGATCGCGAAGAGA
GGGGGAGTAACAGCGGTAGAGGCAGTGCACGCCTGGCGCAATGCGCTCACCGGGGCCCCCTTGAACCTGA
CCCCAGACCAGGTAGTCGCAATCGCGTCACATGACGGGGGAAAGCAAGCCCTGGAAACCGTGCAAAGGTT
GTTGCCGGTCCTTTGTCAAGACCACGGCCTTACACCGGAGCAAGTCGTGGCCATTGCAAGCAACATCGGT
GGCAAACAGGCTCTTGAGACGGTTCAGAGACTTCTCCCAGTTCTCTGTCAAGCCCACGGGCTGACTCCCG
ATCAAGTTGTAGCGATTGCGAATAACAATGGAGGGAAACAAGCATTGGAGACTGTCCAACGGCTCCTTCC
CGTGTTGTGTCAAGCCCACGGTTTGACGCCTGCACAAGTGGTCGCCATCGCCTCGAATGGCGGCGGTAAG
CAGGCGCTGGAAACAGTACAGCGCCTGCTGCCTGTACTGTGCCAGGATCATGGACTGACCCCAGACCAGG
TAGTCGCAATCGCGAACAATAATGGGGGAAAGCAAGCCCTGGAAACCGTGCAAAGGTTGTTGCCGGTCCT
TTGTCAAGACCACGGCCTTACACCGGAGCAAGTCGTGGCCATTGCAAATAATAACGGTGGCAAACAGGCT
CTTGAGACGGTTCAGAGACTTCTCCCAGTTCTCTGTCAAGCCCACGGGCTGACTCCCGATCAAGTTGTAG
CGATTGCGAATAACAATGGAGGGAAACAAGCATTGGAGACTGTCCAACGGCTCCTTCCCGTGTTGTGTCA
AGCCCACGGTTTGACGCCTGCACAAGTGGTCGCCATCGCCTCCAATATTGGCGGTAAGCAGGCGCTGGAA
ACAGTACAGCGCCTGCTGCCTGTACTGTGCCAGGATC
